>Addgene plasmid #162814 | pAS1_4xh7SKPylT_EF1_SMIM38*_Intein_DD | addgene full sequence | sequence record 318674 | Addgene NGS Result
TATTGTCTCATGAGCGGATACATATTTGAATGTATTTAGAAAAATAAACAAATAGGGGTTCCGCGCACAT
TTCCCCGAAAAGTGCCACCTAAATTGTAAGCGTTAATATTTTGTTAAAATTCGCGTTAAATTTTTGTTAA
ATCAGCTCATTTTTTAACCAATAGGCCGAAATCGGCAAAATCCCTTATAAATCAAAAGAATAGACCGAGA
TAGGGTTGAGTGTTGTTCCAGTTTGGAACAAGAGTCCACTATTAAAGAACGTGGACTCCAACGTCAAAGG
[49 nt withheld, positions 281-329]
T
[91 nt withheld, positions 331-421]
G
[124 nt withheld, positions 423-546]
CCCATTCGCCATTCAGGCTGCGCAACTGTTGGGAAGGGCGATCGGTGCGGGCCTCTTCGCTATTACGCCA
GCTGGCGAAAGGGGGATGTGCTGCAAGGCGATTAAGTTGGGTAACGCCAGGGTTTTCCCAGTCACGACGT
TGTAAAACGACGGCCAGTGAGCGCGCCTCGTTCATTCACGTTTTTGAACCCGTGGAGGACGGGCAGACTC
GCGGTGCAAATGTGTTTTACAGCGTGATGGAGCAGATGAAGATGCTCGACACGCTGCAGAACACGCAGCT
AGATTAACCCTAGAAAGATAATCATATTGTGACGTACGTTAAAGATAATCATGTGTAAAATTGACGCATG
TGTTTTATCGGTCTGTATATCGAGGTTTATTTATTAATTTGAATAGATATTAAGTTTTATTATATTTACA
CTTACATACTAATAATAAATTCAACAAACAATTTATTTATGTTTATTTATTTATTAAAAAAAACAAAAAC
TCAAAATTTCTTCTATAAAGTAACAAAACTTTTATGAGGGACAGCCCCCCCCCAAAGCCCCCAGGGATGT
AATTACGTCCCTCCCCCGCTAGGGGGCAGCAGCGAGCCGCCCGGGGCTCCGCTCCGGTCCGGCGCTCCCC
CCGCATCCCCGAGCCGGCAGCGTGCGGGGACAGCCCGGGCACGGGGAAGGTGGCACGGGATCGCTTTCCT
CTGAACGCTTCTCGCTGCTCTTTGAGCCTGCAGACACCTGGGGGGATACGGGGAAAAGGCCTCCACGGCC
AACTAGTGAAAAACCGCACTTGTCCGGAAACCCCGGGAATCTAACCCGGCTGAACGGATTTAGAGTCCGT
TCGATCTACATGATCAGGTTTCCGAGGTACCCAGGCGGCGCACAAGCTATATAAACCTGAAGGAAATCTC
AACTTTACACTTAGGTCAAGTTACTTATCGTACTAGAGCTTCAGCAGGAAATTTAACTAAAATCTAATTT
AACCAGCATAGCAAATATCATTTATTCCCAAAATGCTAAAGTTTGAGATAAACGGACTTGATTTCCGGCT
GTTTTGACACTATCCAGAATGCCTTGCAGATGGGTGGGGCATGCTAAATACTGCAGGAAAAACCGCACTT
GTCCGGAAACCCCGGGAATCTAACCCGGCTGAACGGATTTAGAGTCCGTTCGATCTACATGATCAGGTTT
CCGAGGTACCCAGGCGGCGCACAAGCTATATAAACCTGAAGGAAATCTCAACTTTACACTTAGGTCAAGT
TACTTATCGTACTAGAGCTTCAGCAGGAAATTTAACTAAAATCTAATTTAACCAGCATAGCAAATATCAT
TTATTCCCAAAATGCTAAAGTTTGAGATAAACGGACTTGATTTCCGGCTGTTTTGACACTATCCAGAATG
CCTTGCAGATGGGTGGGGCATGCTAAATACTGCAGGAAAAACCGCACTTGTCCGGAAACCCCGGGAATCT
AACCCGGCTGAACGGATTTAGAGTCCGTTCGATCTACATGATCAGGTTTCCGAGGTACCCAGGCGGCGCA
CAAGCTATATAAACCTGAAGGAAATCTCAACTTTACACTTAGGTCAAGTTACTTATCGTACTAGAGCTTC
AGCAGGAAATTTAACTAAAATCTAATTTAACCAGCATAGCAAATATCATTTATTCCCAAAATGCTAAAGT
TTGAGATAAACGGACTTGATTTCCGGCTGTTTTGACACTATCCAGAATGCCTTGCAGATGGGTGGGGCAT
GCTAAATACTGCAGGAAAAACCGCACTTGTCCGGAAACCCCGGGAATCTAACCCGGCTGAACGGATTTAG
AGTCCGTTCGATCTACATGATCAGGTTTCCGAGGTACCCAGGCGGCGCACAAGCTATATAAACCTGAAGG
AAATCTCAACTTTACACTTAGGTCAAGTTACTTATCGTACTAGAGCTTCAGCAGGAAATTTAACTAAAAT
CTAATTTAACCAGCATAGCAAATATCATTTATTCCCAAAATGCTAAAGTTTGAGATAAACGGACTTGATT
TCCGGCTGTTTTGACACTATCCAGAATGCCTTGCAGATGGGTGGGGCATGCTAAATACTGCAGAACTAGT
GCTCTAGAAAGGATCTGCGATCGCTCCGGTGCCCGTCAGTGGGCAGAGCGCACATCGCCCACAGTCCCCG
AGAAGTTGGGGGGAGGGGTCGGCAATTGAACGGGTGCCTAGAGAAGGTGGCGCGGGGTAAACTGGGAAAG
TGATGTCGTGTACTGGCTCCGCCTTTTTCCCGAGGGTGGGGGAGAACCGTATATAAGTGCAGTAGTCGCC
GTGAACGTTCTTTTTCGCAACGGGTTTGCCGCCAGAACACAGCTGAAGCTTCGAGGGGCTCGCATCTCTC
CTTCACGCGCCCGCCGCCCTACCTGAGGCCGCCATCCACGCCGGTTGAGTCGCGTTCTGCCGCCTCCCGC
CTGTGGTGCCTCCTGAACTGCGTCCGCCGTCTAGGTAAGTTTAAAGCTCAGGTCGAGACCGGGCCTTTGT
CCGGCGCTCCCTTGGAGCCTACCTAGACTCAGCCGGCTCTCCACGCTTTGCCTGACCCTGCTTGCTCAAC
TCTACGTCTTTGTTTCGTTTTCTGTTCTGCGCCGTTACAGATCCAAGCTGTGACCGGCGCCTACTCTAGA
GCTAGCGAATTCGCCACCATGACCTCCTGGCCAGGTGGCAGCTTTGGCCCTGACCCGCTCCTGGCCCTGC
TGGTGGTGATCCTGCTAGCACGCCTCATCCTGTGGTCCTGCCTCGGGACCTACATCGACTACAGACTGGC
CCAGCGGCGGCCCCAGAAACCCAAGCAGGACTAGTGCCTCAGTTTTGGCACCGAAATTTTAACCGTTGAG
TACGGCCCATTGCCCATTGGCAAAATTGTGAGTGAAGAAATTAATTGTTCTGTGTACAGTGTTGATCCAG
AAGGGAGAGTTTACACCCAGGCGATCGCCCAATGGCATGACCGGGGAGAGCAGGAAGTATTGGAATATGA
ATTGGAAGATGGTTCAGTAATCCGAGCTACCTCTGACCACCGCTTTTTAACCACCGATTATCAACTGTTG
GCGATCGAAGAAATTTTTGCTAGGCAACTGGACTTGTTGACTTTAGAAAATATTAAGCAAACTGAAGAAG
CTCTTGACAACCATCGTCTTCCCTTTCCATTACTTGACGCTGGGACAATTAAAATGGTTAAAGTTATCGG
TCGTCGTTCCCTCGGAGTGCAAAGAATATTTGATATTGGTCTTCCCCAAGACCATAATTTTCTGCTAGCC
AATGGGGCGATCGCCGCCGCCTGCTTCAACGAATTCGAATTCCTCGAGGGAGTGCAGGTGGAAACCATCT
CCCCAGGTGACGGGCGCACCTTCCCCAAGCGCGGCCAGACCTGCGTGGTGCACTACACCGGGATGCTTGG
AGATGGAAAGAAAGTTGACTCCTCCCGGGACAGAAACAAGCCCTTTAAGTTTATGCTAGGCAAGCAGGAG
GTGATCCGAGGCTGGGAAGAAGGGGTTGCCCAGATGAGTGTGGGTCAGGGAGCCAAACTGACTATATCTC
CAGATTATGCCTATGGTGCCACTGGGCACCCAGGCATCATCCCACCACATGCCACTCTCGTCTTCGATGT
GGAGCTTCTAGAACTGGAATGATCGACAATCAACCTCTGGATTACAAAATTTGTGAAAGATTGACTGGTA
TTCTTAACTATGTTGCTCCTTTTACGCTATGTGGATACGCTGCTTTAATGCCTTTGTATCATGCGTTAAC
TAAACTTGTTTATTGCAGCTTATAATGGTTACAAATAAAGCAATAGCATCACAAATTTCACAAATAAAGC
ATTTTTTTCACTGCATTCTAGTTGTGGTTTGTCCAAACTCATCAATGTATCTTATCATGTCTGGAATTGA
CTCAAATGATGTCAATTAGTCTATCAGAAGCTCATCTGGTCTCCCTTCCGGGGGACAAGACATCCCTGTT
TAATATTTAAACAGCAGTGTTCCCAAACTGGGTTCTTATATCCCTTGCTCTGGTCAACCAGGTTGCAGGG
TTTCCTGTCCTCACAGGAACGAAGTCCCTAAAGAAACAGTGGCAGCCAGGTTTAGCCCCGGAATTGACTG
GATTCCTTTTTTAGGGCCCATTGGTATGGCTTTTTCCCCGTATCCCCCCAGGTGTCTGCAGGCTCAAAGA
GCAGCGAGAAGCGTTCAGAGGAAAGCGATCCCGTGCCACCTTCCCCGTGCCCGGGCTGTCCCCGCACGCT
GCCGGCTCGGGGATGCGGGGGGAGCGCCGGACCGGAGCGGAGCCCCGGGCGGCTCGCTGCTGCCCCCTAG
CGGGGGAGGGACGTAATTACATCCCTGGGGGCTTTGGGGGGGGGCTGTCCCTGATATCTATAACAAGAAA
ATATATATATAATAAGTTATCACGTAAGTAGAACATGAAATAACAATATAATTATCGTATGAGTTAAATC
TTAAAAGTCACGTAAAAGATAATCATGCGTCATTTTGACTCACGCGGTCGTTATAGTTCAAAATCAGTGA
CACTTACCGCATTGACAAGCACGCCTCACGGGAGCTCCAAGCGGCGACTGAGATGTCCTAAATGCACAGC
GACGGATTCGCGCTATTTAGAAAGAGAGAGCAATATTTCAAGAATGCATGCGTCAATTTTACGCAGACTA
TCTTTCTAGGGTTAATCTAGCTGCATCAGGATCATATCGTCGGGTCTTTTTTCCGGCTCAGTCATCGCCC
AAGCTGGCGCTATCTGGGCATCGGGGAGGAAGAAGCCCGTGCCTTTTCCCGCGAGGTTGAAGCGGCATGG
AAAGAGTTTGCCGAGGATGACTGCTGCTGCATTGACGTTGAGCGAAAACGCACGTTTACCATGATGATTC
GGGAAGGTGTGGCCATGCACGCCTTTAACGGTGAACTGTTCGTTCAGGCCACCTGGGATACCAGTTCGTC
GCGGCTTTTCCGGACACAGTTCCGGATGGTCAGCCCGAAGCGCATCAGCAACCCGAACAATACCGGCGAC
AGCCGGAACTGCCGTGCCGGTGTGCAGATTAATGACAGCGGTGCGGCGCTGGGATATTACGTCAGCGAGG
ACGGGTATCCTGGCTGGATGCCGCAGAAATGGACATGGATACCCCGTGAGTTACCCGGCGGGCGCGCTTG
GCGTAATCATGGTCATAGCTGTTTCCTGTGTGAAATTGTTATCCGCTCACAATTCCACACAACATACGAG
CCGGAAGCATAAAGTGTAAAGCCTGGGGTGCCTAATGAGTGAGCTAACTCACATTAATTGCGTTGCGCTC
ACTGCCCGCTTTCCAGTCGGGAAACCTGTCGTGCCAGCTGCATTAATGAATCGGCCAACGCGCGGGGAGA
GGCGGTTTGCGTATTGGGCGCTCTTCCGCTTCCTCGCTCACTGACTCGCTGCGCTCGGTCGTTCGGCTGC
GGCGAGCGGTATCAGCTCACTCAAAGGCGGTAATACGGTTATCCACAGAATCAGGGGATAACGCAGGAAA
GAACATGTGAGCAAAAGGCCAGCAAAAGGCCAGGAACCGTAAAAAGGCCGCGTTGCTGGCGTTTTTCCAT
AGGCTCCGCCCCCCTGACGAGCATCACAAAAATCGACGCTCAAGTCAGAGGTGGCGAAACCCGACAGGAC
TATAAAGATACCAGGCGTTTCCCCCTGGAAGCTCCCTCGTGCGCTCTCCTGTTCCGACCCTGCCGCTTAC
CGGATACCTGTCCGCCTTTCTCCCTTCGGGAAGCGTGGCGCTTTCTCATAGCTCACGCTGTAGGTATCTC
AGTTCGGTGTAGGTCGTTCGCTCCAAGCTGGGCTGTGTGCACGAACCCCCCGTTCAGCCCGACCGCTGCG
CCTTATCCGGTAACTATCGTCTTGAGTCCAACCCGGTAAGACACGACTTATCGCCACTGGCAGCAGCCAC
TGGTAACAGGATTAGCAGAGCGAGGTATGTAGGCGGTGCTACAGAGTTCTTGAAGTGGTGGCCTAACTAC
GGCTACACTAGAAGAACAGTATTTGGTATCTGCGCTCTGCTGAAGCCAGTTACCTTCGGAAAAAGAGTTG
GTAGCTCTTGATCCGGCAAACAAACCACCGCTGGTAGCGGTGGTTTTTTTGTTTGCAAGCAGCAGATTAC
GCGCAGAAAAAAAGGATCTCAAGAAGATCCTTTGATCTTTTCTACGGGGTCTGACGCTCAGTGGAACGAA
AACTCACGTTAAGGGATTTTGGTCATGAGATTATCAAAAAGGATCTTCACCTAGATCCTTTTAAATTAAA
AATGAAGTTTTAAATCAATCTAAAGTATATATGAGTAAACTTGGTCTGACAGTTACCAATGCTTAATCAG
TGAGGCACCTATCTCAGCGATCTGTCTATTTCGTTCATCCATAGTTGCCTGACTCCCCGTCGTGTAGATA
ACTACGATACGGGAGGGCTTACCATCTGGCCCCAGTGCTGCAATGATACCGCGAGACCCACGCTCACCGG
CTCCAGATTTATCAGCAATAAACCAGCCAGCCGGAAGGGCCGAGCGCAGAAGTGGTCCTGCAACTTTATC
CGCCTCCATCCAGTCTATTAATTGTTGCCGGGAAGCTAGAGTAAGTAGTTCGCCAGTTAATAGTTTGCGC
AACGTTGTTGCCATTGCTACAGGCATCGTGGTGTCACGCTCGTCGTTTGGTATGGCTTCATTCAGCTCCG
GTTCCCAACGATCAAGGCGAGTTACATGATCCCCCATGTTGTGCAAAAAAGCGGTTAGCTCCTTCGGTCC
TCCGATCGTTGTCAGAAGTAAGTTGGCCGCAGTGTTATCACTCATGGTTATGGCAGCACTGCATAATTCT
CTTACTGTCATGCCATCCGTAAGATGCTTTTCTGTGACTGGTGAGTACTCAACCAAGTCATTCTGAGAAT
AGTGTATGCGGCGACCGAGTTGCTCTTGCCCGGCGTCAATACGGGATAATACCGCGCCACATAGCAGAAC
TTTAAAAGTGCTCATCATTGGAAAACGTTCTTCGGGGCGAAAACTCTCAAGGATCTTACCGCTGTTGAGA
TCCAGTTCGATGTAACCCACTCGTGCACCCAACTGATCTTCAGCATCTTTTACTTTCACCAGCGTTTCTG
GGTGAGCAAAAACAGGAAGGCAAAATGCCGCAAAAAAGGGAATAAGGGCGACACGGAAATGTTGAATACT
CATACTCTTCCTTTTTCAATATTATTGAAGCATTTATCAGGGT
Features (pLannotate 1.2.2; 23 found; start..end, strand, type, name):
    118..546     -  rep_origin     f1 ori (sequence partly withheld): f1 bacteriophage origin of replication; arrow indicates direction of (+) strand synthesis
    551..706     -  CDS            lacZα (fragment): LacZα fragment of β-galactosidase; lacZ fragment
    708..827     +  CDS            B (fragment): PORTL_LAMBD - Experimental evidence at protein level: Swiss-Prot protein existence level 1. Forms the portal vertex of the capsid (PubMed:6228056, PubMed:6232391). This portal plays critical roles in head assembly, genome packaging, neck/tail attachment, and genome ejection (Probable). The portal protein multimerizes as a single ring-shaped homododecamer arranged around a central channel (PubMed:6232391). Binds to the terminase subunits to form the packaging machine (PubMed:7799432). From Escherichia phage lambda (Bacteriophage lambda).
   1340..1408    -  ncRNA          tRNA: Accession: RF00005 - tRNA
   1669..1737    -  ncRNA          tRNA: Accession: RF00005 - tRNA
   1998..2066    -  ncRNA          tRNA: Accession: RF00005 - tRNA
   2327..2395    -  ncRNA          tRNA: Accession: RF00005 - tRNA
   2687..2898    +  promoter       EF-1α core promoter: core promoter for human elongation factor EF-1α
   2911..3179    +  LTR            5' LTR (truncated): truncated 5' long terminal repeat (LTR) from human T-cell leukemia virus (HTLV) type 1
   3225..3377    +  CDS            SMIM38: SIM38_HUMAN - Protein inferred from homology: Swiss-Prot protein existence level 3. From Homo sapiens (Human).
   3381..3866    +  CDS            dnaE-N (fragment): DPO3A_SYNY3 - Experimental evidence at protein level: Swiss-Prot protein existence level 1. DNA polymerase III is a complex, multichain enzyme responsible for most of the replicative synthesis in bacteria. This DNA polymerase also exhibits 3' to 5' exonuclease activity. The alpha chain is the DNA polymerase (By similarity). From Synechocystis sp. (strain PCC 6803 / Kazusa).
   3885..4206    +  CDS            DD-C (fragment): destabilization domain that can be stabilized by Shield1 in the ProteoTuner™ system FKBP12 mutant optimized for use as a C-terminal tag
   4214..4320    +  misc_feature   WPRE (fragment): woodchuck hepatitis virus posttranscriptional regulatory element
   4329..4450    +  polyA_signal   SV40 poly(A) signal: SV40 polyadenylation signal
   4468..4560    +  ncRNA          G-CSF SLDE: Accession: RF00183 - G-CSF factor stem-loop destabilising element (SLDE)
   5257..5724    +  CDS            B (fragment): PORTL_LAMBD - Experimental evidence at protein level: Swiss-Prot protein existence level 1. Forms the portal vertex of the capsid (PubMed:6228056, PubMed:6232391). This portal plays critical roles in head assembly, genome packaging, neck/tail attachment, and genome ejection (Probable). The portal protein multimerizes as a single ring-shaped homododecamer arranged around a central channel (PubMed:6232391). Binds to the terminase subunits to form the packaging machine (PubMed:7799432). From Escherichia phage lambda (Bacteriophage lambda).
   5762..5778    -  protein_bind   lac operator: The lac repressor binds to the lac operator to inhibit transcription in E. coli. This inhibition can be relieved by adding lactose or isopropyl-β-D-thiogalactopyranoside (IPTG). lac repressor encoded by lacI
   5786..5816    -  promoter       lac promoter: promoter for the E. coli lac operon
   5831..5852    -  protein_bind   CAP binding site: CAP binding activates transcription in the presence of cAMP. E. coli catabolite activator protein
   5865..5957    -  CDS            lacI (fragment): lac repressor; lacI; The lac repressor binds to the lac operator to inhibit transcription in E. coli. This inhibition can be relieved by adding lactose or isopropyl-β-D-thiogalactopyranoside (IPTG).
   6140..6728    -  rep_origin     ori: high-copy-number ColE1/pMB1/pBR322/pUC origin of replication
   6899..7759    -  CDS            AmpR: β-lactamase; bla; confers resistance to ampicillin, carbenicillin, and related antibiotics
   7760..65      -  promoter       AmpR promoter (across the origin): bla
