[The description below was written by a language model from this plasmid's Addgene catalogue record and pLannotate feature annotations shown in this document.]
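Description:
pAS1_4xh7SKPylT_EF1_SMIM38*_Intein_DD is a 7.8 kb mammalian expression plasmid on the pAS backbone, catalogued as a PiggyBac-type vector, although the automated annotation does not label transposon terminal repeats (the two short "lambda B" fragment hits flanking the cargo are probably spurious matches). It is maintained in E. coli through a high-copy ColE1/pUC origin with ampicillin resistance. It also carries an f1 origin and remnants of a lacZα/lac promoter cloning region.

The payload combines two elements needed for amber suppression. Four tandem tRNA genes on the reverse strand correspond, by the plasmid name, to pyrrolysyl tRNA (PylT) copies driven by human 7SK promoters; these promoters are not annotated separately. Downstream, an EF-1α core promoter joined to a truncated HTLV-1 5' LTR segment drives the human microprotein SMIM38. Its natural ochre stop at position 52 has been replaced by an amber (TAG) codon. This is followed in frame by an intein derived from Synechocystis DnaE and an FKBP12-based destabilisation domain (DD), then a WPRE fragment and an SV40 polyadenylation signal.

The stated purpose is the STELLA approach for C-terminal labelling of SMIM38. Suppression of the amber codon would place a single noncanonical residue at the microprotein's C-terminus. The intein and degron then presumably serve to remove and destabilise the extension, leaving a minimally tagged protein for fluorescent live-cell imaging. The record does not show a pyrrolysyl-tRNA synthetase or a mammalian selection marker on this plasmid, so the synthetase is presumably supplied separately.
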