Addgene plasmid #162814: pAS1_4xh7SKPylT_EF1_SMIM38*_Intein_DD
Purpose: STELLA plasmid for amber suppression of C-terminally labelled SMIM38
Depositing lab: Simon Elsaesser. Depositing organization: Karolinska Institutet. Publication: Universal Single-Residue Terminal Labels for Fluorescent Live Cell Imaging of Microproteins. Lafranchi L, Schlesinger D, Kimler KJ, Elsasser SJ. J Am Chem Soc. 2020 Nov 25;142(47):20080-20087. doi: 10.1021/jacs.0c09574. Epub 2020 Nov 11. PubMed 33175524.
Backbone
  Vector backbone: pAS
  Vector type: Mammalian Expression ; PiggyBac
Growth in bacteria
  Bacterial resistance: Ampicillin, 100 μg/mL
  Growth temperature: 37°C
  Growth strain: NEB Stable
  Copy number: High Copy
Gene/Insert
  Gene/Insert name: SMIM38(C-TAG)-Intein-DD
  Species: H. sapiens (human)
  Mutation: SMIM38(Ochre52,Amber)
  Promoter: EF1alpha
  Cloning method: Restriction Enzyme; 5′ cloning site Unknown (unknown if destroyed)
Terms and licenses: Academic/Nonprofit Terms; Industry Terms: Not Available to Industry
Depositor comments: Protein sequence: MTSWPGGSFGPDPLLALLVVILLARLILWSCLGTYIDYRLAQRRPQKPKQD(TAG) - UniProtKB - A0A286YFK9 (SIM38_HUMAN)
How to cite: pAS1_4xh7SKPylT_EF1_SMIM38*_Intein_DD was a gift from Simon Elsaesser (Addgene plasmid # 162814 ; http://n2t.net/addgene:162814 ; RRID:Addgene_162814)
